>Addgene plasmid #210025 | SpyTag003(M115A)-Talin rod-mCherry | addgene full sequence | sequence record 417759 | Addgene NGS Result
GGTCATTAGTTCATAGCCCATATATGGAGTTCCGCGTTACATAACTTACGGTAAATGGCCCGCCTGGCTG
ACCGCCCAACGACCCCCGCCCATTGACGTCAATAATGACGTATGTTCCCATAGTAACGCCAATAGGGACT
TTCCATTGACGTCAATGGGTGGAGTATTTACGGTAAACTGCCCACTTGGCAGTACATCAAGTGTATCATA
TGCCAAGTACGCCCCCTATTGACGTCAATGACGGTAAATGGCCCGCCTGGCATTATGCCCAGTACATGAC
CTTATGGGACTTTCCTACTTGGCAGTACATCTACGTATTAGTCATCGCTATTACCATGGTGATGCGGTTT
TGGCAGTACATCAATGGGCGTGGATAGCGGTTTGACTCACGGGGATTTCCAAGTCTCCACCCCATTGACG
TCAATGGGAGTTTGTTTTGGCACCAAAATCAACGGGACTTTCCAAAATGTCGTAACAACTCCGCCCCATT
GACGCAAATGGGCGGTAGGCGTGTACGGTGGGAGGTCTATATAAGCAGAGCTGGTTTAGTGAACCGTCAG
ATCCGCTAGCGCTACCGGTGCCACCATGGGCCGTGGCGTGCCTCATATCGTGGCTGTGGACGCCTACAAG
CGTTACAAGCAGCAGTACAACCGAGTGGGGAAAGTGGAGCACGGCTCTGTGGCTCTGCCAGCCATCATGC
GCTCTGGAGCCTCTGGTCCTGAGAATTTCCAGGTGGGGAGCATGCCACCTGCCCAGCAGCAGATCACCAG
TGGCCAGATGCACCGAGGACACATGCCACCTCTGACTTCAGCCCAGCAGGCGCTCACTGGAACCATTAAC
TCCAGCATGCAGGCTGTGCAGGCTGCCCAGGCCACTCTGGATGACTTTGAGACTCTACCCCCTCTTGGCC
AGGATGCTGCCTCCAAAGCTTGGCGTAAGAACAAGATGGATGAATCAAAGCATGAGATCCACTCCCAGGT
AGATGCCATCACAGCTGGCACTGCCTCTGTGGTAAACCTGACAGCAGGAGATCCTGCAGAGACAGACTAT
ACAGCAGTGGGCTGTGCAGTCACCACCATCTCTTCCAACCTGACGGAGATGTCCCGTGGGGTGAAGCTAT
TGGCTGCCCTGCTGGAGGATGAAGGCGGCAATGGCCGGCCCCTTCTGCAAGCAGCAAAGGGCCTTGCAGG
GGCTGTGTCGGAACTGCTTCGCAGTGCTCAGCCCGCCAGCGCTGAGCCTCGTCAGAACCTGCTGCAGGCA
GCCGGGAACGTGGGCCAGGCCAGTGGGGAGCTGTTGCAGCAAATTGGGGAAAGTGACACTGACCCCCACT
TCCAGGATGTTCTAATGCAGCTAGCAAACGCAGTGGCAAGTGCTGCAGCCGCCCTGGTCCTCAAGGCCAA
GAGTGTGGCCCAGCGCACAGAGGATTCCGGGCTTCAGACCCAAGTGATTGCTGCAGCTACGCAATGTGCT
CTGTCCACTTCCCAGCTGGTGGCCTGTACCAAGGTGGTAGCACCTACAATCAGCTCACCTGTGTGCCAAG
AACAGCTAGTCGAGGCTGGGCGACTGGTGGCCAAAGCTGTGGAGGGCTGTGTGTCTGCCTCGCAAGCAGC
TACAGAAGATGGACAGCTGCTTCGAGGGGTAGGAGCAGCAGCCACGGCTGTCACCCAGGCCCTCAATGAG
CTGCTGCAGCACGTGAAGGCCCACGCCACCGGAGCTGGGCCTGCCGGTCGGTATGACCAAGCCACTGATA
CCATCCTCACCGTCACTGAAAACATCTTCAGCTCCATGGGTGATGCTGGGGAGATGGTGCGCCAGGCCCG
CATCCTGGCCCAAGCCACCTCAGACCTGGTCAATGCTATCAAGGCCGATGCTGAGGGGGAGAGTGATCTG
GAGAACTCTAGAAAGCTCCTGAGTGCTGCCAAGATCCTCGCTGATGCCACCGCCAAGATGGTGGAGGCGG
CCAAGGGAGCAGCCGCCCACCCTGACAGTGAGGAACAGCAGCAGCGACTGCGTGAAGCAGCTGAGGGGCT
TCGCATGGCCACCAATGCAGCTGCGCAGAACGCCATCAAGAAGAAGTTGGTGCAGCGCCTGGAGCATGCA
GCCAAGCAAGCTGCAGCCTCTGCAACACAGACCATTGCTGCAGCCCAACATGCAGCCTCTGCCCCCAAGG
CCTCTGCGGGCCCCCAGCCCCTACTGGTGCAGAGCTGTAAGGCCGTGGCAGAGCAGATTCCGTTGCTGGT
GCAGGGTGTCCGAGGAAGTCAAGCTCAGCCTGACAGCCCTAGTGCTCAGCTCGCCCTCATTGCTGCCAGC
CAGAGCTTCCTGCAGCCAGGTGGGAAGATGGTGGCAGCGGCAAAAGCCTCAGTGCCAACAATTCAGGACC
AGGCTTCAGCGATGCAGCTGAGTCAGTGCGCAAAGAACCTAGGCACTGCCCTGGCCGAGCTGCGCACTGC
TGCTCAGAAGGCTCAGGAGGCATGTGGACCTTTGGAGATGGATTCTGCACTGAGTGTTGTACAAAATCTA
GAGAAAGACCTACAGGAAATAAAAGCAGCAGCTCGAGATGGCAAGCTTAAGCCCTTACCTGGGGAAACAA
TGGAGAAGTGTACCCAAGATCTTGGCAACAGCACCAAAGCGGTGAGCTCTGCCATCGCCAAGCTGCTGGG
GGAGATTGCCCAGGGCAACGAGAACTATGCAGGTATTGCAGCTCGGGATGTAGCTGGTGGACTAAGGTCA
CTAGCCCAGGCTGCGCGGGGTGTGGCTGCGCTGACATCAGATCCTGCAGTGCAGGCCATTGTGCTTGACA
CAGCCAGCGACGTTCTGGACAAGGCCAGCAGCCTCATTGAAGAGGCAAAAAAAGCATCTGGACACCCAGG
GGACCCAGAAAGCCAGCAAAGGCTTGCTCAGGTAGCTAAAGCAGTGACCCAAGCCCTGAACCGCTGTGTC
AGCTGCCTGCCTGGCCAAAGAGACGTGGATAATGCCCTACGAGCCGTTGGAGATGCCAGCAAGCGACTCC
TGAGTGACTTGCTTCCTCCAAGCACGGGGACATTTCAAGAAGCACAGAGCCGATTGAATGAAGCTGCAGC
TGGGTTAAATCAGGCCGCCACAGAACTGGTGCAAGCCTCCCGAGGAACTCCTCAGGACCTGGCTCGGGCC
TCCGGCCGATTTGGACAGGACTTCAGCACCTTCCTGGAAGCTGGTGTGGAGATGGCCGGACAGGCCCCGA
GCCAGGAGGACCGAGCCCAGGTGGTGTCCAACCTGAAGGGCATATCCATGTCTTCAAGCAAACTTCTCCT
TGCCGCTAAGGCCTTGTCCACAGACCCTGCTTCTCCCAACCTCAAGAGTCAGCTGGCTGCGGCTGCCCGG
GCAGTGACGGACAGCATCAACCAGCTCATCACCATGTGCACCCAGCAGGCACCTGGCCAGAAGGAGTGTG
ACAATGCACTTCGGCAGCTAGAGACAGTCCGAGAACTCCTGGAGAATCCAGTCCAGCCCATCAACGACAT
GTCCTACTTCGGTTGCTTGGACAGTGTCATGGAGAACTCCAAGGTCCTAGGTGAGGCCATGACTGGCATC
TCCCAAAATGCCAAGAATGGAAATCTGCCGGAGTTTGGAGATGCCATTGCCACAGCCTCCAAGGCTCTCT
GTGGCTTCACGGAGGCAGCCGCACAGGCAGCATATCTAGTTGGTGTCTCTGACCCCAACAGCCAAGCTGG
ACAGCAAGGACTGGTGGAACCCACACAGTTTGCCCGTGCAAACCAGGCAATTCAGATGGCCTGTCAGAGT
CTGGGGGAGCCTGGCTGTACCCAGGCCCAGGTGTTATCTGCAGCCACTATTGTAGCCAAACACACATCTG
CATTGTGTAACAGCTGTCGCCTGGCTTCCGCTAGGACTGCCAATCCCACTGCCAAGCGCCAGTTTGTACA
GTCAGCCAAGGAGGTGGCCAACAGTACAGCCAATCTTGTCAAGACCATCAAGGCACTAGATGGGGACTTC
ACAGAAGAGAACCGTGCCCAGTGCCGAGCAGCCACAGCCCCTCTGCTGGAAGCTGTGGATAACCTGAGTG
CCTTTGCCTCCAACCCTGAGTTCTCCAGCGTCCCTGCCCAGATCAGCCCTGAGGGCAGAGCAGCCATGGA
GCCCATTGTAATCTCTGCTAAGACAATGTTGGAGAGTGCTGGAGGGCTCATCCAGACAGCTCGGGCGTTA
GCAGTCAATCCCCGAGACCCCCCACGTTGGTCTGTGCTAGCTGGCCACTCTCGGACTGTCTCAGATTCCA
TCAAGAAACTTATTACAAGCATGAGGGACAAAGCCCCAGGGCAGCTGGAGTGTGAGACAGCCATTGCGGC
TCTGAACAGCTGCTTGCGGGACCTAGATCAGGCTTCGCTTGCCGCTGTCAGCCAGCAGCTTGCTCCCCGT
GAAGGAATCTCTCAAGAGGCTTTGCACACCCAGATGCTCACTGCAGTGCAAGAAATTTCTCATCTCATTG
AGCCGCTGGCCAGCGCTGCTCGGGCTGAAGCCTCCCAGCTGGGACACAAGGTGTCCCAAATGGCCCAGTA
CTTTGAACCACTCACCCTGGCTGCAGTGGGTGCTGCGTCTAAGACCCTGAGCCACCCGCAGCAGATGGCA
CTTCTGGACCAGACTAAAACGTTGGCAGAGTCTGCCTTGCAGTTGCTATATACTGCCAAGGAGGCTGGTG
GTAACCCCAAGCAAGCAGCACACACCCAGGAAGCCCTGGAGGAGGCTGTGCAGATGATGACAGAGGCCGT
AGAAGACCTGACGACGACCCTCAACGAAGCAGCCAGTGCTGCAGGAGTCGTTGGCGGCATGGTGGACTCT
ATCACTCAGGCCATCAACCAGCTAGATGAAGGACCTATGGGTGACCCAGAAGGCTCATTCGTAGATTACC
AGACAACCATGGTGAGGACAGCCAAGGCCATTGCTGTCACTGTTCAGGAGATGGTAACCAAGTCAAACAC
CAGCCCTGAAGAGCTAGGCCCTCTTGCCAACCAGCTGACCAGTGACTATGGCCGACTGGCCTCACAAGCC
AAGCCTGCAGCTGTGGCTGCTGAAAATGAAGAGATAGGCGCTCACATCAAACACCGAGTACAGGAGCTGG
GCCATGGCTGCTCTGCTCTGGTCACCAAGGCAGGTGCCTTGCAGTGTAGCCCCAGTGATGTCTACACCAA
GAAGGAGCTCATAGAGTGTGCCCGCAGAGTGTCAGAGAAGGTCTCCCATGTTCTGGCTGCACTCCAGGCT
GGGAATCGTGGTACCCAGGCCTGCATTACAGCAGCCAGTGCTGTGTCTGGTATCATTGCTGACCTCGACA
CCACCATCATGTTCGCTACTGCTGGCACACTTAACCGTGAGGGTGCTGAAACTTTTGCTGACCACCGGGA
GGGTATCTTAAAGACAGCAAAGGTTCTTGTGGAGGACACCAAGGTCCTAGTGCAGAATGCAGCTGGGAGC
CAGGAGAAGTTGGCACAAGCCGCCCAGTCCTCCGTGGCCACCATTACCCGCCTCGCTGATGTGGTCAAGC
TCGGTGCAGCCAGCCTAGGAGCCGAAGACCCTGAAACTCAGGTGGTGCTGATCAATGCAGTAAAGGACGT
AGCCAAGGCCCTGGGTGACCTCATCAGCGCTACGAAGGCTGCAGCGGGCAAAGTTGGGGATGACCCTGCA
GTGTGGCAGCTCAAGAACTCTGCCAAGGTGATGGTGACCAATGTGACATCATTGCTCAAGACAGTGAAGG
CTGTGGAAGATGAGGCCACCAAAGGCACACGGGCCCTAGAGGCAACCACAGAGCACATACGTCAGGAACT
GGCGGTCTTCTGTTCCCCAGAGCCACCTGCCAAGACCTCTACCCCTGAAGACTTCATCCGAATGACCAAG
GGTATTACTATGGCAACAGCCAAAGCCGTTGCTGCTGGCAATTCCTGTCGACAGGAAGATGTCATTGCCA
CAGCCAATCTGAGCCGACGGGCTATTGCGGACATGCTTCGGGCTTGCAAGGAAGCAGCTTTCCACCCAGA
AGTGGCGCCTGATGTACGGCTCCGAGCCCTGCACTATGGCCGGGAGTGTGCCAATGGTTACCTGGAACTG
CTGGACCACGTGCTGCTGACCCTTCAGAAGCCAAACCCAGACCTGAAGCAGCAGCTAACTGGACACTCAA
AGCGGGTTGCTGGCTCTGTGACTGAGCTCATCCAGGCTGCTGAAGCCATGAAAGGAACAGAGTGGGTGGA
CCCAGAGGACCCTACTGTCATTGCTGAGAATGAGCTCTTGGGAGCCGCAGCCGCCATCGAGGCTGCAGCC
AAGAAGCTGGAGCAGCTGAAGCCCAGGGCCAAACCCAAGGAGGCGGATGAGTCCTTGAACTTTGAGGAAC
AAATCCTAGAAGCTGCCAAGTCCATCGCTGCAGCCACCAGTGCACTGGTAAAGGCTGCGTCAGCAGCCCA
GAGGGAGCTGGTGGCTCAAGGAAAGGTGGGCGCCATTCCAGCCAATGCACTGGATGATGGGCAGTGGTCG
CAGGGCCTCATTTCCGCTGCCCGTATGGTGGCTGCGGCCACCAACAATCTGTGTGAAGCAGCTAACGCAG
CTGTCCAGGGCCATGCTAGCCAGGAGAAACTCATTTCCTCAGCCAAGCAAGTAGCTGCCTCCACAGCTCA
GCTCCTGGTAGCTTGCAAGGTCAAAGCAGATCAGGACTCTGAGGCAATGAAACGGCTCCAGGCTGCTGGC
AATGCAGTGAAGAGGGCCTCAGATAACCTGGTAAAGGCGGCCCAGAAAGCTGCAGCCTTCGAAGACCAGG
AGAATGAGACGGTGGTGGTGAAGGAGAAAATGGTTGGGGGCATTGCCCAGATTATCGCAGCACAGGAAGA
GATGCTTCGGAAGGAACGAGAGCTGGAAGAGGCTCGGAAAAAGCTCGCCCAGATCCGGCAGCAGCAGTAC
AAGTTCTTGCCTTCAGAGCTTCGAGACGAGCACATGGTGAGCAAGGGCGAGGAGGATAACATGGCCATCA
TCAAGGAGTTCATGCGCTTCAAGGTGCACATGGAGGGCTCCGTGAACGGCCACGAGTTCGAGATCGAGGG
CGAGGGCGAGGGCCGCCCCTACGAGGGCACCCAGACCGCCAAGCTGAAGGTGACCAAGGGTGGCCCCCTG
CCCTTCGCCTGGGACATCCTGTCCCCTCAGTTCATGTACGGCTCCAAGGCCTACGTGAAGCACCCCGCCG
ACATCCCCGACTACTTGAAGCTGTCCTTCCCCGAGGGCTTCAAGTGGGAGCGCGTGATGAACTTCGAGGA
CGGCGGCGTGGTGACCGTGACCCAGGACTCCTCCCTGCAGGACGGCGAGTTCATCTACAAGGTGAAGCTG
CGCGGCACCAACTTCCCCTCCGACGGCCCCGTAATGCAGAAGAAGACCATGGGCTGGGAGGCCTCCTCCG
AGCGGATGTACCCCGAGGACGGCGCCCTGAAGGGCGAGATCAAGCAGAGGCTGAAGCTGAAGGACGGCGG
CCACTACGACGCTGAGGTCAAGACCACCTACAAGGCCAAGAAGCCCGTGCAGCTGCCCGGCGCCTACAAC
GTCAACATCAAGTTGGACATCACCTCCCACAACGAGGACTACACCATCGTGGAACAGTACGAACGCGCCG
AGGGCCGCCACTCCACCGGCGGCATGGACGAGCTGTACAAGTAACCGCGGGCCCGGGATCCACCGGATCT
AGATAACTGATCATAATCAGCCATACCACATTTGTAGAGGTTTTACTTGCTTTAAAAAACCTCCCACACC
TCCCCCTGAACCTGAAACATAAAATGAATGCAATTGTTGTTGTTAACTTGTTTATTGCAGCTTATAATGG
TTACAAATAAAGCAATAGCATCACAAATTTCACAAATAAAGCATTTTTTTCACTGCATTCTAGTTGTGGT
TTGTCCAAACTCATCAATGTATCTTAACGCGTAAATTGTAAGCGTTAATATTTTGTTAAAATTCGCGTTA
AATTTTTGTTAAATCAGCTCATTTTTTAACCAATAGGCCGAAATCGGCAAAATCCCTTATAAATCAAAAG
AATAGACCGAGATAGGGT
[37 nt withheld, positions 8069-8105]
AAAGAACGTGGACTCCAACGTCAAAGG
[49 nt withheld, positions 8133-8181]
T
[91 nt withheld, positions 8183-8273]
G
[124 nt withheld, positions 8275-8398]
CAGGTGGCACTTTTCGGGGAAATGTGCGCGGAACCCCTATTTGTTTATTTTTCTAAATACATTCAAATAT
GTATCCGCTCATGAGACAATAACCCTGATAAATGCTTCAATAATATTGAAAAAGGAAGAGTCCTGAGGCG
GAAAGAACCAGCTGTGGAATGTGTGTCAGTTAGGGTGTGGAAAGTCCCCAGGCTCCCCAGCAGGCAGAAG
TATGCAAAGCATGCATCTCAATTAGTCAGCAACCAGGTGTGGAAAGTCCCCAGGCTCCCCAGCAGGCAGA
AGTATGCAAAGCATGCATCTCAATTAGTCAGCAACCATAGTCCCGCCCCTAACTCCGCCCATCCCGCCCC
TAACTCCGCCCAGTTCCGCCCATTCTCCGCCCCATGGCTGACTAATTTTTTTTATTTATGCAGAGGCCGA
GGCCGCCTCGGCCTCTGAGCTATTCCAGAAGTAGTGAGGAGGCTTTTTTGGAGGCCTAGGCTTTTGCAAA
GATCGATCAAGAGACAGGATGAGGATCGTTTCGCATGATTGAACAAGATGGATTGCACGCAGGTTCTCCG
GCCGCTTGGGTGGAGAGGCTATTCGGCTATGACTGGGCACAACAGACAATCGGCTGCTCTGATGCCGCCG
TGTTCCGGCTGTCAGCGCAGGGGCGCCCGGTTCTTTTTGTCAAGACCGACCTGTCCGGTGCCCTGAATGA
ACTGCAAGACGAGGCAGCGCGGCTATCGTGGCTGGCCACGACGGGCGTTCCTTGCGCAGCTGTGCTCGAC
GTTGTCACTGAAGCGGGAAGGGACTGGCTGCTATTGGGCGAAGTGCCGGGGCAGGATCTCCTGTCATCTC
ACCTTGCTCCTGCCGAGAAAGTATCCATCATGGCTGATGCAATGCGGCGGCTGCATACGCTTGATCCGGC
TACCTGCCCATTCGACCACCAAGCGAAACATCGCATCGAGCGAGCACGTACTCGGATGGAAGCCGGTCTT
GTCGATCAGGATGATCTGGACGAAGAGCATCAGGGGCTCGCGCCAGCCGAACTGTTCGCCAGGCTCAAGG
CGAGCATGCCCGACGGCGAGGATCTCGTCGTGACCCATGGCGATGCCTGCTTGCCGAATATCATGGTGGA
AAATGGCCGCTTTTCTGGATTCATCGACTGTGGCCGGCTGGGTGTGGCGGACCGCTATCAGGACATAGCG
TTGGCTACCCGTGATATTGCTGAAGAGCTTGGCGGCGAATGGGCTGACCGCTTCCTCGTGCTTTACGGTA
TCGCCGCTCCCGATTCGCAGCGCATCGCCTTCTATCGCCTTCTTGACGAGTTCTTCTGAGCGGGACTCTG
GGGTTCGAAATGACCGACCAAGCGACGCCCAACCTGCCATCACGAGATTTCGATTCCACCGCCGCCTTCT
ATGAAAGGTTGGGCTTCGGAATCGTTTTCCGGGACGCCGGCTGGATGATCCTCCAGCGCGGGGATCTCAT
GCTGGAGTTCTTCGCCCACCCTAGGGGGAGGCTAACTGAAACACGGAAGGAGACAATACCGGAAGGAACC
CGCGCTATGACGGCAATAAAAAGACAGAATAAAACGCACGGTGTTGGGTCGTTTGTTCATAAACGCGGGG
TTCGGTCCCAGGGCTGGCACTCTGTCGATACCCCACCGAGACCCCATTGGGGCCAATACGCCCGCGTTTC
TTCCTTTTCCCCACCCCACCCCCCAAGTTCGGGTGAAGGCCCAGGGCTCGCAGCCAACGTCGGGGCGGCA
GGCCCTGCCATAGCCTCAGGTTACTCATATATACTTTAGATTGATTTAAAACTTCATTTTTAATTTAAAA
GGATCTAGGTGAAGATCCTTTTTGATAATCTCATGACCAAAATCCCTTAACGTGAGTTTTCGTTCCACTG
AGCGTCAGACCCCGTAGAAAAGATCAAAGGATCTTCTTGAGATCCTTTTTTTCTGCGCGTAATCTGCTGC
TTGCAAACAAAAAAACCACCGCTACCAGCGGTGGTTTGTTTGCCGGATCAAGAGCTACCAACTCTTTTTC
CGAAGGTAACTGGCTTCAGCAGAGCGCAGATACCAAATACTGTTCTTCTAGTGTAGCCGTAGTTAGGCCA
CCACTTCAAGAACTCTGTAGCACCGCCTACATACCTCGCTCTGCTAATCCTGTTACCAGTGGCTGCTGCC
AGTGGCGATAAGTCGTGTCTTACCGGGTTGGACTCAAGACGATAGTTACCGGATAAGGCGCAGCGGTCGG
GCTGAACGGGGGGTTCGTGCACACAGCCCAGCTTGGAGCGAACGACCTACACCGAACTGAGATACCTACA
GCGTGAGCTATGAGAAAGCGCCACGCTTCCCGAAGGGAGAAAGGCGGACAGGTATCCGGTAAGCGGCAGG
GTCGGAACAGGAGAGCGCACGAGGGAGCTTCCAGGGGGAAACGCCTGGTATCTTTATAGTCCTGTCGGGT
TTCGCCACCTCTGACTTGAGCGTCGATTTTTGTGATGCTCGTCAGGGGGGCGGAGCCTATGGAAAAACGC
CAGCAACGCGGCCTTTTTACGGTTCCTGGCCTTTTGCTGGCCTTTTGCTCACATGTTCTTTCCTGCGTTA
TCCCCTGATTCTGTGGATAACCGTATTACCGCCATGCATTAGTTATTAATAGTAATCAATTACGG
Features (pLannotate 1.2.2; 15 found; start..end, strand, type, name):
     35..338     +  enhancer       CMV enhancer: human cytomegalovirus immediate early enhancer
    339..542     +  promoter       CMV promoter: human cytomegalovirus (CMV) immediate early promoter
    637..6963    +  CDS            Tln1 (fragment): TLN1_MOUSE - Also known as Tln. Experimental evidence at protein level: Swiss-Prot protein existence level 1. Probably involved in connections of major cytoskeletal structures to the plasma membrane. High molecular weight cytoskeletal protein concentrated at regions of cell-substratum contact and, in lymphocytes, at cell-cell contacts. From Mus musculus (Mouse).
   6964..7671    +  CDS            mCherry: mCherry is a basic (constitutively fluorescent) red fluorescent protein published in 2004, derived from Discosoma sp.. It is reported to be a very rapidly-maturing monomer with low acid sensitivity.
   7674..7696    +  misc_feature   MCS (fragment): multiple cloning site
   7708..7792    +  CDS            large T antigen (fragment): large T antigen from SV40 (simian virus 40)
   7815..7936    +  polyA_signal   SV40 poly(A) signal: SV40 polyadenylation signal
   7970..8398    -  rep_origin     f1 ori (sequence partly withheld): f1 bacteriophage origin of replication; arrow indicates direction of (+) strand synthesis
   8425..8529    +  promoter       AmpR promoter: bla
   8531..8888    +  promoter       SV40 promoter: SV40 enhancer and early promoter
   8923..9717    +  CDS            NeoR/KanR: aminoglycoside phosphotransferase from Tn5; aph(3')-II (or nptII); confers resistance to neomycin, kanamycin, and G418 (Geneticin®)
   9738..9890    +  CDS            ble (fragment): BLE_KLEPN - Experimental evidence at protein level: Swiss-Prot protein existence level 1. Binding protein with a strong affinity to the bleomycin family of antibiotics. Binds to CL990; an antimitotic-antibiotic compound. From Klebsiella pneumoniae.
   9949..9996    +  polyA_signal   HSV TK poly(A) signal: herpes simplex virus thymidine kinase polyadenylation signal (Cole and Stacy, 1985)
  10325..10913   +  rep_origin     ori: high-copy-number ColE1/pMB1/pBR322/pUC origin of replication
  11028..11053   +  enhancer       CMV enhancer (fragment): human cytomegalovirus immediate early enhancer
