[The description below was written by a language model from this plasmid's Addgene catalogue record and pLannotate feature annotations shown in this document.]
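Description:
SpyTag003(M115A)-Talin rod-mCherry is an 11,053 bp mammalian expression plasmid built on the Clontech pEGFP-C1 backbone, with the fusion insert introduced by Gibson cloning. It replicates in E. coli at high copy from a ColE1/pUC-type origin and also carries an f1 phage origin. A single NeoR/KanR (Tn5 aminoglycoside phosphotransferase) gene serves both hosts. The bacterial bla promoter drives it for kanamycin selection in bacteria, and the SV40 enhancer/early promoter with an HSV TK polyadenylation signal drives it for G418 selection in mammalian cells. The short ble and SV40 large T antigen fragments called in the feature table appear to be backbone remnants rather than functional genes.

The payload is one open reading frame of about 7.1 kb, expressed from the human CMV immediate-early enhancer and promoter and terminated by the SV40 poly(A) signal. It encodes an N-terminal SpyTag003 peptide, the mouse talin-1 rod domain (residues 434–2541, so lacking the N-terminal head region) and a C-terminal mCherry red fluorescent protein. The annotation does not call SpyTag003 as a separate feature, but the short stretch between the promoter and the start of the Tln1 fragment is where it would lie. SpyTag003 forms a spontaneous covalent isopeptide bond with its partner protein SpyCatcher003. According to the record, the M115A substitution alters the association rate with SpyCatcher003 without blocking bond formation.

The construct expresses a fluorescently trackable talin rod in mammalian cells that can be covalently coupled to a SpyCatcher003-bearing partner. The associated publication title concerns a visible light-induced protein reaction used to examine the early stages of cell adhesion.
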