Addgene plasmid #210025: SpyTag003(M115A)-Talin rod-mCherry
Purpose: Expression of SpyTag003(M115A)-Talin rod(434-2541)-mCherry in mammalian cells
Depositing lab: Vesa Hytönen. Depositing organization: Tampere University, BioMediTech. Publication: Visible Light-Induced Specific Protein Reaction Delineates Early Stages of Cell Adhesion. Rahikainen R, Vester SK, Turkki P, Janosko CP, Deiters A, Hytonen VP, Howarth M. J Am Chem Soc. 2023 Nov 15;145(45):24459-24465. doi: 10.1021/jacs.3c07827. Epub 2023 Oct 31. PubMed 38104267.
Backbone
  Vector backbone: pEGFP-C1
  Backbone manufacturer: Clontech
  Backbone size w/o insert (bp): 3964
  Total vector size (bp): 11053
  Vector type: Mammalian Expression
  Selectable markers: Neomycin (select with G418)
Growth in bacteria
  Bacterial resistance: Kanamycin, 50 μg/mL
  Growth temperature: 37°C
  Growth strain: DH5alpha
  Copy number: High Copy
Gene/Insert
  Gene/Insert name: SpyTag003(M115A)-Talin1 rod domain(434-2541)-mCherry
  Species: M. musculus (mouse), Synthetic
  Insert size (bp): 7089
  Mutation: SpyTag003 M115A mutation to modify SpyCatcher003 association rate. This mutation does not block isopeptide bond formation.
  Cloning method: Gibson Cloning
  Sequencing primers: 5′ acgcaaatgggcggtagg; 3′ GATGAGTTTGGACAAACCAC
Terms and licenses: Academic/Nonprofit Terms; Industry Terms: Not Available to Industry
How to cite: SpyTag003(M115A)-Talin rod-mCherry was a gift from Vesa Hytönen (Addgene plasmid # 210025 ; http://n2t.net/addgene:210025 ; RRID:Addgene_210025)
